Addgene plasmid #168699: pDONR223 HCoV-OC43 NSP15_nostop
Purpose: Gateway-compatible Entry vector
Depositing lab: Fritz Roth. Depositing organization: Sinai Health System. Publication: A resource of human coronavirus protein-coding sequences in a flexible, multipurpose Gateway Entry clone collection. Weller B, Lin CW, Pogoutse O, Sauer M, Marin-de la Rosa N, Strobel A, Young V, Knapp JJ, Rayhan A, Falter C, Kim DK, Roth FP, Falter-Braun P. G3 (Bethesda). 2023 Jul 5;13(7):jkad105. doi: 10.1093/g3journal/jkad105. PubMed 37267226.
Backbone
  Vector backbone: pDONR223
  Backbone manufacturer: Rual et al, Genome Res. 14:2128-2135, 2004.
  Backbone size w/o insert (bp): 5005
  Vector type: Other
Growth in bacteria
  Bacterial resistance: Spectinomycin, 50 μg/mL
  Growth temperature: 37°C
  Growth strain: DH5alpha
  Copy number: Unknown
Gene/Insert
  Gene/Insert name: NSP15
  Species: Other
  Insert size (bp): 1125
  Entrez Gene: ORF1ab (a.k.a. EYW02_gp1)
  Cloning method: Gateway Cloning
  Sequencing primers: 5′ m13-For; 3′ m13-Rev
Resource information
  A portion of this plasmid was derived from a plasmid made by: Falter-Braun Lab
Terms and licenses: Academic/Nonprofit Terms; Industry Terms
How to cite: pDONR223 HCoV-OC43 NSP15_nostop was a gift from Fritz Roth (Addgene plasmid # 168699 ; http://n2t.net/addgene:168699 ; RRID:Addgene_168699)
