[The description below was written by a language model from this plasmid's Addgene catalogue record.]
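Description:
pDONR223 HCoV-OC43 NSP15_nostop is a Gateway-compatible Entry clone built on the pDONR223 donor backbone, a bacterial cloning vector rather than an expression plasmid. It is maintained in E. coli under spectinomycin selection. The record does not state the origin of replication and lists the copy number as unknown. No feature table is provided, so the exact arrangement of elements cannot be confirmed from the record. As a general rule, though, a Gateway Entry clone made in a pDONR vector carries its insert between attL recombination sites, which are produced when an attB-flanked fragment recombines into the donor vector and displaces the negative-selection cassette. M13 forward and reverse primer sites flank the insert for sequence verification.

The insert is an 1125 bp open reading frame encoding NSP15 of human coronavirus OC43, one of the non-structural proteins released by cleavage of the ORF1ab polyprotein. In coronaviruses NSP15 is known as a uridine-specific endoribonuclease. The "nostop" designation indicates that the coding sequence lacks a terminal stop codon. After LR recombination into a suitable Destination vector, the ORF can therefore be read through into a C-terminal tag or fusion partner. The record lists no promoter, tag or reporter, which fits an Entry clone whose expression elements come from the chosen Destination vector.

The plasmid belongs to a collection of human coronavirus protein-coding sequences in Gateway format. It is meant as a flexible starting point for moving NSP15 into expression systems for whatever downstream assays the user needs.
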