>Addgene plasmid #168699 | pDONR223 HCoV-OC43 NSP15_nostop | depositor partial sequence | sequence record 326908 | Inserted CDS without stop codon
ATGAGCTTGGAGAATGTTGTATATAATTTAGTCAAGACTGGTCATTATACAGGACAGGCTGGTGAAATGC
CTTGTGCCATTATAAATGATAAAGTTGTGGCTAAGATCGATAAGGAGGATGTTGTCATTTTTATTAATAA
TACAACATACCCTACTAATGTGGCCGTTGAATTATTTGCCAAGCGCAGTGTTCGACACCACCCAGAGCTT
AAGCTCTTTAGAAATTTAAATATAGACGTGTGTTGGAAGCACGTCATTTGGGATTATGCTAGAGAAAGTA
TATTTTGCAGTAATACCTATGGTGTCTGCATGTATACAGATTTAAAGTTCATTGATAAATTGAATGTCCT
TTTTGATGGTCGTGATAATGGTGCTCTTGAAGCTTTTAAACGTTCTAATAATGGCGTTTACATTTCCACG
ACAAAAGTTAAGAGTCTTTCGATGATAAGAGGTCCACCGCGTGCTGAATTAAATGGCGTAGTGGTGGACA
AGGTTGGAGACACTGATTGTGTGTTTTATTTTGCTGTGCGTAAAGAAGGTCAGGATGTCATCTTCAGCCA
ATTCGACAGCCTGGGAGTCAGCTCTAACCAGAGCCCACAAGGTAATCTGGGGAGTAATGGTAAACCCGGT
AATGTCGGTGGTAATGATGCTCTGTCAATCTCTACTATCTTTACACAAAGCCGTGTTATTAGCTCTTTTA
CATGTCGTACTGATATGGAAAAAGATTTTATAGCTTTAGATCAAGATGTGTTTATTCAGAAGTATGGTTT
GGAGGACTATGCCTTTGAACACATTGTTTATGGTAACTTCAACCAGAAGATTATTGGTGGTTTGCATTTG
TTAATAGGCTTGTACCGAAGACAGCAAACTTCCAATCTGGTTGTTCAGGAGTTTGTTTCATATGACTCCA
GCATACACTCTTATTTTATCACTGACGAGAAGAGTGGTGGTAGTAAGAGTGTTTGCACTGTTATAGATAT
TTTGTTGGATGATTTTGTGGCTCTTGTTAAGTCACTTAATCTTAATTGTGTGAGTAAGGTTGTTAATGTT
AATGTTGATTTTAAAGATTTTCAGTTTATGCTTTGGTGTAACGATGAGAAAGTTATGACTTTCTATCCTC
GTTTGCAATAA
